Addgene plasmid #100399: pCMV_mEm_4GS_LF82_098
Purpose: Mammalian expression of E. coli LF82_098 CDS fused to mEmerald
Depositing lab: Alan Huett. Depositing organization: University of Nottingham. Publication: A multi-phenotypic imaging screen to identify bacterial effectors by exogenous expression in a HeLa cell line. Collins A, Huett A. Sci Data. 2018 May 15;5:180081. doi: 10.1038/sdata.2018.81. PubMed 29762554.
Backbone
  Vector backbone: pCMV
  Backbone size w/o insert (bp): 4502
  Vector type: Mammalian Expression
Growth in bacteria
  Bacterial resistance: Ampicillin, 100 μg/mL
  Growth temperature: 37°C
  Growth strain: XL1 Blue
  Copy number: High Copy
Gene/Insert
  Gene/Insert name: LF82_098
  Insert size (bp): 804
  Promoter: CMV
  Tag / fusion protein: mEmerald (N terminal on backbone)
  Cloning method: Ligation Independent Cloning
  Sequencing primers: 5′ ACTTCTGCTCTAAAAGCTGCGG; 3′ CACTGCATTCTAGTTGTGGTTTGTC
Terms and licenses: Academic/Nonprofit Terms; Industry Terms: Not Available to Industry
How to cite: pCMV_mEm_4GS_LF82_098 was a gift from Alan Huett (Addgene plasmid # 100399 ; http://n2t.net/addgene:100399 ; RRID:Addgene_100399)
