[The description below was written by a language model from this plasmid's Addgene catalogue record and pLannotate feature annotations shown in this document.]
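Description:
pCMV_mEm_4GS_LF82_098 is a mammalian expression plasmid built on a pCMV backbone (about 4.5 kb without insert; the sequenced construct is about 5.3 kb) that produces the protein encoded by the E. coli LF82 coding sequence LF82_098 as a fusion to the green fluorescent protein mEmerald. It is maintained in E. coli as a high-copy plasmid through a ColE1/pUC-type origin and is selected with ampicillin via the β-lactamase gene and its own promoter. The backbone also carries pUC- and pBR322-derived remnants (fragments of lacZα, lacI, rop and bom, plus a lac promoter/operator and CAP site) that have no evident role in the mammalian expression unit. No mammalian selection marker is annotated, which fits transient transfection use.

The expression cassette consists of the human cytomegalovirus immediate early enhancer and promoter, followed by a modified SV40 intron that provides splice donor and acceptor sites, then the mEmerald coding sequence. The 804 bp LF82_098 insert, introduced by ligation-independent cloning, is not called by the automated annotation but should occupy the unannotated stretch between mEmerald and the SV40 polyadenylation signal that ends the transcript, which is consistent with the tag being N-terminal. The "4GS" in the name suggests a glycine-serine linker between the fluorescent protein and the bacterial protein, though the record does not describe it explicitly.

The plasmid comes from a collection made for a multi-phenotypic imaging screen in which bacterial genes were exogenously expressed in HeLa cells to identify candidate effectors. The fluorescent tag marks expressing cells and allows the protein's subcellular localisation to be observed.
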