Features (pLannotate 1.2.2; 16 found; start..end, strand, type, name):
    124..144     -  misc_feature   MCS (fragment): pUC18/19 multiple cloning site
    143..446     +  enhancer       CMV enhancer: human cytomegalovirus immediate early enhancer
    447..650     +  promoter       CMV promoter: human cytomegalovirus (CMV) immediate early promoter
    788..884     +  intron         SV40 intron: modified SV40 intron with splice donor and acceptor sites
    945..1661    +  CDS            mEmerald: mEmerald is a basic (constitutively fluorescent) green fluorescent protein published in 1998, derived from Aequorea victoria. It is reported to be a very rapidly-maturing monomer with moderate acid sensitivity.
   2561..2695    -  polyA_signal   SV40 poly(A) signal: SV40 polyadenylation signal
   2830..2846    -  protein_bind   lac operator: The lac repressor binds to the lac operator to inhibit transcription in E. coli. This inhibition can be relieved by adding lactose or isopropyl-β-D-thiogalactopyranoside (IPTG). lac repressor encoded by lacI
   2854..2884    -  promoter       lac promoter: promoter for the E. coli lac operon
   2899..2920    -  protein_bind   CAP binding site: CAP binding activates transcription in the presence of cAMP. E. coli catabolite activator protein
   2933..3025    -  CDS            lacI (fragment): lac repressor; lacI; The lac repressor binds to the lac operator to inhibit transcription in E. coli. This inhibition can be relieved by adding lactose or isopropyl-β-D-thiogalactopyranoside (IPTG).
   3208..3796    -  rep_origin     ori: high-copy-number ColE1/pMB1/pBR322/pUC origin of replication
   3967..4827    -  CDS            AmpR: β-lactamase; bla; confers resistance to ampicillin, carbenicillin, and related antibiotics
   4828..4932    -  promoter       AmpR promoter: bla
   5027..5062    +  CDS            rop (fragment): Rop protein, which maintains plasmids at low copy number; rop
   5164..5263    +  misc_feature   bom (fragment): basis of mobility region from pBR322
   5269..118     -  CDS            lacZα (fragment) (across the origin): LacZα fragment of β-galactosidase; lacZ fragment
>Addgene plasmid #100399 | pCMV_mEm_4GS_LF82_098 | addgene full sequence | sequence record 209418 | Addgene NGS Result
CGGTGCGGGCCTCTTCGCTATTACGCCAGCTGGCGAAAGGGGGATGTGCTGCAAGGCGATTAAGTTGGGT
AACGCCAGGGTTTTCCCAGTCACGACGTTGTAAAACGACGGCCAGTGAGTTCGAGCTTGCATGCCTGCAG
GTCGTTACATAACTTACGGTAAATGGCCCGCCTGGCTGACCGCCCAACGACCCCCGCCCATTGACGTCAA
TAATGACGTATGTTCCCATAGTAACGCCAATAGGGACTTTCCATTGACGTCAATGGGTGGAGTATTTACG
GTAAACTGCCCACTTGGCAGTACATCAAGTGTATCATATGCCAAGTACGCCCCCTATTGACGTCAATGAC
GGTAAATGGCCCGCCTGGCATTATGCCCAGTACATGACCTTATGGGACTTTCCTACTTGGCAGTACATCT
ACGTATTAGTCATCGCTATTACCATGGTGATGCGGTTTTGGCAGTACATCAATGGGCGTGGATAGCGGTT
TGACTCACGGGGATTTCCAAGTCTCCACCCCATTGACGTCAATGGGAGTTTGTTTTGGCACCAAAATCAA
CGGGACTTTCCAAAATGTCGTAACAACTCCGCCCCATTGACGCAAATGGGCGGTAGGCGTGTACGGTGGG
AGGTCTATATAAGCAGAGCTCGTTTAGTGAACCGTCAGATCGCCTGGAGACGCCATCCACGCTGTTTTGA
CCTCCATAGAAGACACCGGGACCGATCCAGCCTCCGGACTCTAGAGGATCCGGTACTAGAGGAACTGAAA
AACCAGAAAGTTAACTGGTAAGTTTAGTCTTTTTGTCTTTTATTTCAGGTCCCGGATCCGGTGGTGGTGC
AAATCAAAGAACTGCTCCTCAGTGGATGTTGCCTTTACTTCTAGGCCTGTACGGAAGTGTTACTTCTGCT
CTAAAAGCTGCGGAATTGTACCCGCGGGCCCACCATGGTGAGCAAGGGCGAGGAGCTGTTCACCGGGGTG
GTGCCCATCCTGGTCGAGCTGGACGGCGACGTAAACGGCCACAAGTTCAGCGTGTCCGGCGAGGGCGAGG
GCGATGCCACCTACGGCAAGCTGACCCTGAAGTTCATCTGCACCACCGGCAAGCTGCCCGTGCCCTGGCC
CACCCTCGTGACCACCTTGACCTACGGCGTGCAGTGCTTCGCCCGCTACCCCGACCACATGAAGCAGCAC
GACTTCTTCAAGTCCGCCATGCCCGAAGGCTACGTCCAGGAGCGCACCATCTTCTTCAAGGACGACGGCA
ACTACAAGACCCGCGCCGAGGTGAAGTTCGAGGGCGACACCCTGGTGAACCGCATCGAGCTGAAGGGCAT
CGACTTCAAGGAGGACGGCAACATCCTGGGGCACAAGCTGGAGTACAACTACAACAGCCACAAGGTCTAT
ATCACCGCCGACAAGCAGAAGAACGGCATCAAGGTGAACTTCAAGACCCGCCACAACATCGAGGACGGCA
GCGTGCAGCTCGCCGACCACTACCAGCAGAACACCCCCATCGGCGACGGCCCCGTGCTGCTGCCCGACAA
CCACTACCTGAGCACCCAGTCCAAGCTGAGCAAAGACCCCAACGAGAAGCGCGATCACATGGTCCTGCTG
GAGTTCGTGACCGCCGCCGGGATCACTCTCGGCATGGACGAGCTGTACAAGCGAATTGGTGGAGGGGGCG
GTTCCGGTGGCGGAGGTTCCCGAATTCGTCGACGGAGATCTGATATGACCACTATGACCAAAGAGCGACT
ACTGACAATCAAGCAGTGGCGCGAAACATACGGACCTGGTAGCAACGTTGTACTGCCAGCAGAAGAAGCG
GAAGAACTGGCACGAATTGCTCTGGCATCGCTGGAAGCAGAGCCTATTGGTGAGGTTTCAGAGAAGCGAC
TCGGCCTTGTTATGGATGGAACGGTAGACCTTGGCGGGAAATCAACTTATCGCATCATTAAGGGAGAAAA
AGCGATGAAGTTGTTGCCGCTGGGGACGAAGTTTTATACCGCCCCTCCAGTGCCAGTAGTACCTGAAGAA
AAACCAATGCCTAACCCTCTTAAAATGTACGCGGTCGATGCTGTTGCCGCTATTGCAGAGGTGAGAGGCT
GGAACTCCTGCCGCGCCGCTATGCTTCAGGGTAGCCAACCTGTAAGCCAAACTTACAAGTTTCCAGTTAA
TACACCTTGCCAGGATGCGCCAGCCCATATCTGGCTGCAAACGGCTGTAGTATGGCCAGAAGATGGCGAG
TTAAGCGAATTAACGTGGTGCAGCCACAATCAGCACCATGATGACACGCTATATGTTCGAGCTGACCTTG
TGAATGGCAACTATCCGGTTACTCCGGATGGTTGGATAAGCTGTAGTGAGCGAATGCCGGATAAGTTAAT
TCCGGTAATGGTCATGTATGAAGACGGTGAGATGTGGTCTGCAATGTGGAATGGCAATCGCTGGGATGAT
GGCACCGAATATCCGGATCCGCACTCAGTTACGCACTGGCGTGAAATGCCAGCAGCACCACAGCAGGAGG
TGAAGTGAATCGGTACCCTCGAGAAGCTTGCGGCCGCGGGGATCCAGACATGATAAGATACATTGATGAG
TTTGGACAAACCACAACTAGAATGCAGTGAAAAAAATGCTTTATTTGTGAAATTTGTGATGCTATTGCTT
TATTTGTAACCATTATAAGCTGCAATAAACAAGTTAACAACAACAATTGCATTCATTTTATGTTTCAGGT
TCAGGGGGAGGTGTGGGAGGTTTTTTCGGATCCTCTAGAGTCGATCTGCAGGCATGCTAGCTTGGCGTAA
TCATGGTCATAGCTGTTTCCTGTGTGAAATTGTTATCCGCTCACAATTCCACACAACATACGAGCCGGAA
GCATAAAGTGTAAAGCCTGGGGTGCCTAATGAGTGAGCTAACTCACATTAATTGCGTTGCGCTCACTGCC
CGCTTTCCAGTCGGGAAACCTGTCGTGCCAGCTGCATTAATGAATCGGCCAACGCGCGGGGAGAGGCGGT
TTGCGTATTGGGCGCTCTTCCGCTTCCTCGCTCACTGACTCGCTGCGCTCGGTCGTTCGGCTGCGGCGAG
CGGTATCAGCTCACTCAAAGGCGGTAATACGGTTATCCACAGAATCAGGGGATAACGCAGGAAAGAACAT
GTGAGCAAAAGGCCAGCAAAAGGCCAGGAACCGTAAAAAGGCCGCGTTGCTGGCGTTTTTCCATAGGCTC
CGCCCCCCTGACGAGCATCACAAAAATCGACGCTCAAGTCAGAGGTGGCGAAACCCGACAGGACTATAAA
GATACCAGGCGTTTCCCCCTGGAAGCTCCCTCGTGCGCTCTCCTGTTCCGACCCTGCCGCTTACCGGATA
CCTGTCCGCCTTTCTCCCTTCGGGAAGCGTGGCGCTTTCTCATAGCTCACGCTGTAGGTATCTCAGTTCG
GTGTAGGTCGTTCGCTCCAAGCTGGGCTGTGTGCACGAACCCCCCGTTCAGCCCGACCGCTGCGCCTTAT
CCGGTAACTATCGTCTTGAGTCCAACCCGGTAAGACACGACTTATCGCCACTGGCAGCAGCCACTGGTAA
CAGGATTAGCAGAGCGAGGTATGTAGGCGGTGCTACAGAGTTCTTGAAGTGGTGGCCTAACTACGGCTAC
ACTAGAAGAACAGTATTTGGTATCTGCGCTCTGCTGAAGCCAGTTACCTTCGGAAAAAGAGTTGGTAGCT
CTTGATCCGGCAAACAAACCACCGCTGGTAGCGGTGGTTTTTTTGTTTGCAAGCAGCAGATTACGCGCAG
AAAAAAAGGATCTCAAGAAGATCCTTTGATCTTTTCTACGGGGTCTGACGCTCAGTGGAACGAAAACTCA
CGTTAAGGGATTTTGGTCATGAGATTATCAAAAAGGATCTTCACCTAGATCCTTTTAAATTAAAAATGAA
GTTTTAAATCAATCTAAAGTATATATGAGTAAACTTGGTCTGACAGTTACCAATGCTTAATCAGTGAGGC
ACCTATCTCAGCGATCTGTCTATTTCGTTCATCCATAGTTGCCTGACTCCCCGTCGTGTAGATAACTACG
ATACGGGAGGGCTTACCATCTGGCCCCAGTGCTGCAATGATACCGCGAGACCCACGCTCACCGGCTCCAG
ATTTATCAGCAATAAACCAGCCAGCCGGAAGGGCCGAGCGCAGAAGTGGTCCTGCAACTTTATCCGCCTC
CATCCAGTCTATTAATTGTTGCCGGGAAGCTAGAGTAAGTAGTTCGCCAGTTAATAGTTTGCGCAACGTT
GTTGCCATTGCTACAGGCATCGTGGTGTCACGCTCGTCGTTTGGTATGGCTTCATTCAGCTCCGGTTCCC
AACGATCAAGGCGAGTTACATGATCCCCCATGTTGTGCAAAAAAGCGGTTAGCTCCTTCGGTCCTCCGAT
CGTTGTCAGAAGTAAGTTGGCCGCAGTGTTATCACTCATGGTTATGGCAGCACTGCATAATTCTCTTACT
GTCATGCCATCCGTAAGATGCTTTTCTGTGACTGGTGAGTACTCAACCAAGTCATTCTGAGAATAGTGTA
TGCGGCGACCGAGTTGCTCTTGCCCGGCGTCAATACGGGATAATACCGCGCCACATAGCAGAACTTTAAA
AGTGCTCATCATTGGAAAACGTTCTTCGGGGCGAAAACTCTCAAGGATCTTACCGCTGTTGAGATCCAGT
TCGATGTAACCCACTCGTGCACCCAACTGATCTTCAGCATCTTTTACTTTCACCAGCGTTTCTGGGTGAG
CAAAAACAGGAAGGCAAAATGCCGCAAAAAAGGGAATAAGGGCGACACGGAAATGTTGAATACTCATACT
CTTCCTTTTTCAATATTATTGAAGCATTTATCAGGGTTATTGTCTCATGAGCGGATACATATTTGAATGT
ATTTAGAAAAATAAACAAATAGGGGTTCCGCGCACATTTCCCCGAAAAGTGCCACCTGACGTCTAAGAAA
CCATTATTATCATGACATTAACCTATAAAAATAGGCGTATCACGAGGCCCTTTCGTCTCGCGCGTTTCGG
TGATGACGGTGAAAACCTCTGACACATGCAGCTCCCGGAGACGGTCACAGCTTGTCTGTAAGCGGATGCC
GGGAGCAGACAAGCCCGTCAGGGCGCGTCAGCGGGTGTTGGCGGGTGTCGGGGCTGGCTTAACTATGCGG
CATCAGAGCAGATTGTACTGAGAGTGCACCATATGCGGTGTGAAATACCGCACAGATGCGTAAGGAGAAA
ATACCGCATCAGGCGCCATTCGCCATTCAGGCTGCGCAACTGTTGGGAAGGGCGAT
