>Addgene plasmid #100399 | pCMV_mEm_4GS_LF82_098 | depositor partial sequence | sequence record 183718 | Sequence across LF82 gene insert region
CTCGGCATGGACGAGCTGTACAAGCGAATTGGTGGAGGGGGCGGTTCCGGTGGCGGAGGTTCCCGAATTC
GTCGACGGAGATCTGATATGACCACTATGACCAAAGAGCGACTACTGACAATCAAGCAGTGGCGCGAAAC
ATACGGACCTGGTAGCAACGTTGTACTGCCAGCAGAAGAAGCGGAAGAACTGGCACGAATTGCTCTGGCA
TCGCTGGAAGCAGAGCCTATTGGTGAGGTTTCAGAGAAGCGACTCGGCCTTGTTATGGATGGAACGGTAG
ACCTTGGCGGGAAATCAACTTATCGCATCATTAAGGGAGAAAAAGCGATGAAGTTGTTGCCGCTGGGGAC
GAAGTTTTATACCGCCCCTCCAGTGCCAGTAGTACCTGAAGAAAAACCAATGCCTAACCCTCTTAAAATG
TACGCGGTCGATGCTGTTGCCGCTATTGCAGAGGTGAGAGGCTGGAACTCCTGCCGCGCCGCTATGCTTC
AGGGTAGCCAACCTGTAAGCCAAACTTACAAGTTTCCAGTTAATACACCTTGCCAGGATGCGCCAGCCCA
TATCTGGCTGCAAACGGCTGTAGTATGGCCAGAAGATGGCGAGTTAAGCGAATTAACGTGGTGCAGCCAC
AATCAGCACCATGATGACACGCTATATGTTCGAGCTGACCTTGTGAATGGCAACTATCCGGTTACTCCGG
ATGGTTGGATAAGCTGTAGTGAGCGAATGCCGGATAAGTTAATTCCGGTAATGGTCATGTATGAAGACGG
TGAGATGTGGTCTGCAATGTGGAATGGCAATCGCTGGGATGATGGCACCGAATATCCGGATCCGCACTCA
GTTACGCACTGGCGTGAAATGCCAGCAGCACCACAGCAGGAGGTGAAGTGAATCGGTACCCTCGAGAAGC
TTGCGGCCGCGGGGATCCAGACATGATAAGATACATTGATGAGTTTGGGACAAACCACA
